>Addgene plasmid #126904 | pENTRY4_ Pi21 | addgene full sequence | sequence record 249827 | Addgene NGS Result
CTTTCCTGCGTTATCCCCTGATTCTGTGGATAACCGTATTACCGCTAGCATGGATCTCGGGGACGTCTAA
CTACTAAGCGAGAGTAGGGAACTGCCAGGCATCAAATAAAACGAAAGGCTCAGTCGGAGGACTGGGCCTT
TCGTTTTATCTGTTGTTTGTCGGTGAACGCTCTCCTGAGTAGGACAAATCCGCCGGGAGCGGATTTGAAC
GTTGTGAAGCAACGGCCCGGAGGGTGGCGGGCAGGACGCCCGCCATAAACTGCCAGGCATCAAACTAAGC
AGAAGGCCATCCTGACGGATGGCCTTTTTGCGTTTCTACAAACTCTTCCTGTTAGTTAGTTACTTAAGCT
CGGGCCCCAAATAATGATTTTATTTTGACTGATAGTGACCTGTTCGTTGCAACAAATTGATAAGCAATGC
TTTTTTATAATGCCAACTTTGTACAAAAAAGCAGGCTCCACCATGGTACAAAGTGGTGAAGCTTGCATGC
CTGCAGTGCAGCGTGACCCGGTCGTGCCCCTCTCTAGAGATAATGAGCATTGCATGTCTAAGTTATAAAA
AATTACCACATATTTTTTTTGTCACACTTGTTTGAAGTGCAGTTTATCTATCTTTATACATATATTTAAA
CTTTACTCTACGAATAATATAATCTATAGTACTACAATAATATCAGTGTTTTAGAGAATCATATAAATGA
ACAGTTAGACATGGTCTAAAGGACAATTGAGTATTTTGACAACAGGACTCTACAGTTTTATCTTTTTAGT
GTGCATGTGTTCTCCTTTTTTTTTGCAAATAGCTTCACCTATATAATACTTCATCCATTTTATTAGTACA
TCCATTTAGGGTTTAGGGTTAATGGTTTTTATAGACTAATTTTTTTAGTACATCTATTTTATTCTATTTT
AGCCTCTAAATTAAGAAAACTAAAACTCTATTTTAGTTTTTTTATTTAATAATTTAGATATAAAATAGAA
TAAAATAAAGTGACTAAAAATTAAACAAATACCCTTTAAGAAATTAAAAAAACTAAGGAAACATTTTTCT
TGTTTCGAGTAGATAATGCCAGCCTGTTAAACGCCGTCGACGAGTCTAACGGACACCAACCAGCGAACCA
GCAGCGTCGCGTCGGGCCAAGCGAAGCAGACGGCACGGCATCTCTGTCGCTGCCTCTGGACCCCTCTCGA
GAGTTCCGCTCCACCGTTGGACTTGCTCCGCTGTCGGCATCCAGAAATTGCGTGGCGGAGCGGCAGACGT
GAGCCGGCACGGCAGGCGGCCTCCTCCTCCTCTCACGGCACCGGCAGCTACGGGGGATTCCTTTCCCACC
GCTCCTTCGCTTTCCCTTCCTCGCCCGCCGTAATAAATAGACACCCCCTCCACACCCTCTTTCCCCAACC
TCGTGTTGTTCGGAGCGCACACACACACAACCAGATCTCCCCCAAATCCACCCGTCGGCACCTCCGCTTC
AAGGTACGCCGCTCGTCCTCCCCCCCCCCCCCTCTCTACCTTCTCTAGATCGGCGTTCCGGTCCATGGTT
AGGGCCCGGTAGTTCTACTTCTGTTCATGTTTGTGTTAGATCCGTGTTTGTGTTAGATCCGTGCTGCTAG
CGTTCGTACACGGATGCGACCTGTACGTCAGACACGTTCTGATTGCTAACTTGCCAGTGTTTCTCTTTGG
GGAATCCTGGGATGGCTCTAGCCGTTCCGCAGACGGGATCGATTTCATGATTTTTTTTGTTTCGTTGCAT
AGGGTTTGGTTTGCCCTTTTCCTTTATTTCAATATATGCCGTGCACTTGTTTGTCGGGTCATCTTTTCAT
GCTTTTTTTTGTCTTGGTTGTGATGATGTGGTGTGGTTGGGCGGTCGTTCATTCGTTCTAGATCGGAGTA
GAATACTGTTTCAAACTACCTGGTGTATTTATTAATTTTGGAACTGTATGTGTGTGTCATACATCTTCAT
AGTTACGAGTTTAAGATGGATGGAAATATCGATCTAGGATAGGTATACATGTTGATGTGGGTTTTACTGA
TGCATATACATGATGGCATATGCAGCATCTATTCATATGCTCTAACCTTGAGTACCTATCTATTATAATA
AACAAGTATGTTTTATAATTATTTTGATCTTGATATACTTGGATGATGGCATATGCAGCAGCTATATGTG
GATTTTTTTAGCCCTGCCTTCATACGCTATTTATTTGCTTGGTACTGTTTCTTTTGTCGATGCTCACCCT
GTTGTTTGGTGTTACTTCTGCAGGTCGACTCTAGAGGATCTGGAATTCCCGGGGAGAATCTGGAGCTCTC
GAGATTTCTCACGCGTGCCACCATGGGGCCGAAGAAGAAGAGGAAGGTGGGTAGGGTGTGTCGGATTAGC
AGCCTTCGGTACAGGGGTCCTGGCATTGCCACCATGGACAAGAAGTACTCTATCGGGTTGGATATAGGAA
CGAATAGTGTGGGTTGGGCTGTCATCACTGACGAGTACAAGGTGCCATCGAAGAAATTTAAAGTGCTGGG
CAACACCGACAGGCACTCCATCAAGAAGAACCTAATAGGTGCGTTGCTCTTTGATTCCGGGGAGACAGCC
GAAGCGACCCGCCTCAAGCGCACAGCAAGAAGGCGCTATACGCGTAGAAAGAACAGGATCTGCTACCTAC
AAGAGATCTTTTCCAACGAAATGGCGAAAGTGGATGACTCCTTCTTCCATCGGCTCGAGGAAAGCTTCCT
CGTAGAAGAGGACAAGAAGCACGAACGCCATCCGATATTCGGGAACATTGTCGACGAAGTCGCATACCAC
GAGAAGTATCCTACCATCTATCACCTGAGGAAGAAGCTCGTAGATAGCACTGACAAGGCTGATTTGCGCC
TCATCTATTTGGCCCTGGCCCATATGATTAAGTTCCGTGGGCACTTCCTCATCGAAGGCGACCTTAATCC
GGACAATTCCGATGTTGACAAACTCTTCATCCAACTGGTCCAGACATACAATCAGCTCTTTGAAGAGAAC
CCCATCAACGCGTCAGGAGTTGATGCGAAGGCAATCTTGAGTGCTCGGCTGTCGAAAAGCCGGAGGCTCG
AAAATCTGATAGCCCAACTGCCAGGCGAAAAGAAGAACGGATTGTTTGGCAACCTTATTGCCCTTAGTCT
AGGGCTCACCCCTAACTTCAAGTCTAACTTTGACCTGGCCGAGGATGCCAAGCTCCAACTGTCCAAAGAC
ACGTACGACGACGATCTCGACAATCTGCTTGCCCAAATCGGCGACCAGTATGCGGACCTTTTCCTTGCAG
CGAAGAACTTGTCAGATGCAATCCTCTTGTCCGATATTCTGCGCGTTAACACTGAGATTACCAAGGCTCC
TCTTTCGGCATCCATGATCAAACGGTACGACGAACATCACCAGGATCTCACGCTCCTCAAGGCTCTCGTC
AGACAACAGCTGCCGGAGAAGTACAAAGAGATCTTCTTCGATCAATCAAAGAACGGGTATGCTGGGTACA
TCGACGGTGGCGCGTCACAGGAGGAGTTCTACAAGTTTATCAAGCCCATTCTCGAGAAGATGGATGGCAC
TGAAGAGCTCCTGGTTAAGCTCAATCGCGAGGATCTACTCCGCAAGCAGCGTACCTTCGACAATGGAAGC
ATTCCACACCAAATCCATCTGGGCGAGCTTCACGCCATACTTCGTAGGCAAGAGGACTTTTACCCATTCC
TCAAAGACAACCGGGAGAAAATCGAGAAGATCCTCACATTCAGAATCCCCTACTATGTGGGCCCATTGGC
AAGGGGCAACTCTAGGTTCGCGTGGATGACTAGAAAATCGGAGGAAACGATTACCCCATGGAACTTCGAG
GAGGTGGTGGACAAGGGCGCTTCTGCCCAAAGCTTCATCGAGAGGATGACCAACTTCGACAAGAATCTGC
CAAACGAGAAGGTCCTCCCCAAACATTCCCTACTGTACGAGTACTTCACCGTCTACAACGAGCTGACCAA
GGTCAAGTACGTTACTGAGGGTATGAGGAAACCGGCCTTTCTGTCAGGAGAGCAGAAGAAGGCCATAGTG
GATCTCCTTTTCAAGACCAATCGCAAGGTCACAGTCAAGCAGCTAAAGGAGGACTACTTTAAGAAAATCG
AGTGCTTTGACTCTGTGGAGATAAGCGGCGTTGAGGATCGCTTCAACGCCTCGCTGGGAACGTACCACGA
CTTGCTCAAGATCATTAAGGATAAAGACTTCCTCGATAACGAAGAGAACGAGGACATCTTGGAGGACATC
GTTCTGACGCTTACTCTCTTCGAGGACCGCGAGATGATCGAAGAGAGGCTCAAGACGTATGCGCACCTCT
TTGACGACAAAGTGATGAAGCAGCTGAAGCGCAGGCGCTACACAGGTTGGGGCAGGCTGAGCAGGAAGCT
GATCAATGGCATTCGCGATAAGCAGTCGGGCAAGACCATCCTCGACTTCCTCAAGTCCGATGGGTTCGCA
AACAGGAACTTTATGCAGCTAATCCACGATGACTCCTTGACCTTCAAGGAGGACATTCAGAAGGCTCAGG
TTTCAGGCCAAGGCGATTCGCTCCACGAGCATATCGCGAATTTGGCCGGATCTCCAGCCATCAAGAAGGG
TATACTTCAAACAGTGAAGGTTGTCGATGAGCTGGTCAAAGTGATGGGTAGACATAAGCCCGAGAATATC
GTGATTGAGATGGCTCGGGAGAACCAAACCACACAGAAGGGGCAGAAGAACTCCAGGGAAAGGATGAAGA
GAATCGAAGAAGGCATCAAGGAGCTCGGATCACAAATTCTCAAGGAGCATCCGGTCGAAAACACCCAACT
GCAAAACGAGAAGCTCTACCTCTACTACCTCCAAAACGGACGCGATATGTACGTGGACCAGGAGCTCGAC
ATCAATCGCCTATCTGACTACGATGTCGATCATATAGTACCACAAAGCTTCCTCAAAGACGACTCTATCG
ACAACAAGGTGCTGACCAGGTCCGACAAGAACCGCGGGAAGTCAGACAACGTGCCTTCTGAGGAAGTCGT
CAAGAAGATGAAGAACTACTGGAGGCAACTCCTCAATGCAAAGCTCATTACACAAAGGAAGTTCGACAAC
CTTACCAAGGCGGAGAGAGGCGGCCTCAGTGAGCTAGATAAGGCCGGATTTATCAAGCGCCAACTGGTTG
AGACACGGCAAATCACCAAGCACGTTGCACAGATCCTGGACTCACGCATGAACACAAAATACGATGAGAA
TGACAAGCTAATCCGGGAAGTCAAAGTTATTACTCTGAAATCTAAACTGGTGTCCGACTTTCGGAAGGAC
TTCCAGTTCTATAAGGTCCGTGAGATCAACAACTACCATCACGCCCATGATGCCTATCTCAATGCTGTGG
TTGGCACTGCACTCATCAAGAAATATCCCAAGCTTGAGTCGGAGTTCGTCTACGGTGACTACAAGGTTTA
TGACGTAAGGAAGATGATTGCGAAGAGTGAGCAGGAAATCGGCAAGGCCACCGCCAAGTACTTCTTTTAC
AGCAACATAATGAACTTCTTCAAGACTGAGATCACCCTGGCCAATGGAGAGATCAGAAAACGTCCGCTGA
TAGAGACTAACGGAGAAACTGGTGAGATAGTGTGGGACAAGGGGAGAGACTTTGCTACTGTCCGGAAGGT
GCTAAGCATGCCACAAGTCAACATCGTCAAGAAAACGGAAGTCCAAACCGGCGGCTTCTCGAAAGAGTCA
ATCCTTCCGAAGCGCAATAGCGATAAGCTTATAGCCCGTAAGAAAGACTGGGATCCAAAGAAGTACGGTG
GCTTTGACAGTCCTACAGTGGCGTACTCCGTGCTGGTTGTTGCCAAGGTGGAAAAGGGGAAGTCGAAGAA
GCTGAAGAGCGTAAAGGAGTTGCTCGGGATTACCATTATGGAGCGTTCCAGCTTTGAGAAGAATCCCATT
GATTTCTTGGAGGCGAAAGGATACAAGGAAGTCAAGAAAGATCTCATCATAAAGTTGCCGAAATACAGCT
TGTTCGAGCTGGAGAATGGGAGAAAGAGGATGCTTGCCAGCGCAGGCGAGTTGCAAAAGGGGAACGAGCT
GGCACTCCCATCCAAGTACGTCAACTTCCTGTATCTCGCCTCACACTATGAGAAACTTAAGGGTTCCCCA
GAGGACAATGAGCAAAAGCAGCTGTTTGTGGAGCAACACAAGCACTACCTCGATGAGATCATCGAACAGA
TCAGTGAGTTCTCGAAGAGGGTGATTCTTGCTGACGCTAACCTTGACAAGGTGTTGTCCGCCTACAACAA
GCATCGGGACAAACCCATCCGGGAGCAGGCAGAAAACATCATACACTTGTTCACGTTGACGAACCTTGGC
GCTCCTGCGGCGTTCAAATATTTTGACACGACGATTGATAGGAAGCGCTATACCAGCACCAAAGAAGTAC
TCGATGCCACCCTAATTCACCAGTCTATTACAGGCCTGTACGAAACGAGGATCGACTTGTCGCAACTAGG
AGGAGATGCCTATCCGTATGACGTGCCAGATTACGCCTCCCTTGGGTCTGGTTCCCCTAAGAAGAAGCGG
AAAGTGGAGGATCCCAAGAAGAAGCGCAAAGTCGACGGCGGATCCGGAGCCACGAACTTTTCCCTGCTCA
AGCAAGCTGGTGATGTGGAGGAGAATCCTGGCCCAGCTCCAGGCTCAACGTCCATGGCGAAGGCAGATAA
GAAACCAGCGGAGAAGAAACCGGCAGAGAAAACTCCGGCAGTCGAACCAGCAGCAGCGGCAGAGAAGAAA
CCAAAAGCCGGAAAGAAACTCCCCAAGGAACCAGCCGTCGCCGGAGACAAGAAGAAGAAGAGATCAAAGA
AGAACGTTGAGACATACAAGATCTACATCTTCAAGGTGTTGAAGCAAGTTCATCCAGACATCGGAATCTC
AAGCAAAGCGATGGGAATTATGAACAGTTTCATCAACGATATTTTTGAGAAGCTCGCTGGTGAATCTTCG
AAGCTGGCGAGGTACAACAAGAAGCCGACGATTACTTCCAGGGAGATTCAGACTGCGGTTAGACTTGTGT
TGCCCGGTGAGTTGGCGAAACATGCTGTGTCTGAAGGGACTAAGGCGGTTACGAAGTTTACGAGTTCTGC
TCAGGGCGCCTCTTTCATGGTGTCCAAAGGAGAGGAGCTCTTTACAGGAGTTGTGCCCATTTTGGTCGAG
TTGGATGGCGACGTAAATGGCCACAAGTTCAGCGTGAGAGGCGAAGGTGAAGGTGATGCCACCAATGGCA
AGCTTACCCTCAAGTTCATCTGTACCACTGGGAAACTGCCGGTTCCATGGCCAACGTTGGTCACCACTCT
CACATATGGTGTTCAGTGCTTTTCGAGGTATCCGGACCACATGAAACGCCATGACTTCTTCAAGTCAGCC
ATGCCTGAGGGGTATGTCCAAGAACGCACCATCAGCTTTAAGGACGACGGAACGTACAAGACACGTGCGG
AGGTCAAGTTCGAGGGAGATACACTGGTGAACAGGATCGAACTCAAAGGGATCGACTTCAAAGAGGACGG
CAACATACTGGGGCATAAGCTCGAGTACAACTTCAATTCTCACAACGTCTACATTACTGCCGACAAGCAG
AAGAACGGCATTAAGGCGAACTTCAAAATCCGGCATAATGTGGAGGATGGTAGTGTCCAACTGGCTGACC
ACTACCAGCAGAACACGCCGATAGGCGATGGCCCAGTGCTTCTGCCCGACAATCACTACCTGTCAACCCA
ATCCGTTCTGTCTAAGGACCCTAACGAAAAGAGGGATCACATGGTGCTTCTGGAGTTTGTAACGGCTGCA
GGCATCACTCATGGGATGGATGAGCTCTACAAGTGATAACTGCGGCCGCAGATATCACTAGTGTTCAAAC
ATTTGGCAATAAAGTTTCTTAAGATTGAATCCTGTTGCCGGTCTTGCGATGATTATCATATAATTTCTGT
TGAATTACGTTAAGCATGTAATAATTAACATGTAATGCATGACGTTATTTATGAGATGGGTTTTTATGAT
TAGAGTCCCGCAATTATACATTTAATACGCGATAGAAAACAAAATATAACTAGAATTCGAGCTCGGAGGA
CCAAGCCCGTTATTCTGACAGTTCTGGTGCTCAACACATTTATATTTATCAAGGAGCACATTGTTACTCA
CTGCTAGGAGGGAATCGAACTAGGAATATTGATCAGAGGAACTACGAGAGAGCTGAAGATAACTGCCCTC
TAGCTCTCACTGATCTGGGTCGCATAGTGAGATGCAGCCCACGTGAGTTCAGCAACGGTCTAGCGCTGGG
CTTTTAGGCCCGCATGATCGGGCTTTTGTCGGGTGGTCGACGTGTTCACGATTGGGGAGAGCAACGCAGC
AGTTCCTCTTAGTTTAGTCCCACCTCGCCTGTCCAGCAGAGTTCTGACCGGTTTATAAACTCGCTTGCTG
CATCAGACTTGAGATCGAGATCGTAAAACAAGTTTTAGAGCTAGAAATAGCAAGTTAAAATAAGGCTAGT
CCGTTATCAACTTGAAAAAGTGGCACCGAGTCGGTGCTTTTTTTCTAGACCCAGCTTTCTTGTACAAAGT
TGGCATTACGCTTTACGAATTCCCATGGGGAGGACCAAGCCCGTTATTCTGACAGTTCTGGTGCTCAACA
CATTTATATTTATCAAGGAGCACATTGTTACTCACTGCTAGGAGGGAATCGAACTAGGAATATTGATCAG
AGGAACTACGAGAGAGCTGAAGATAACTGCCCTCTAGCTCTCACTGATCTGGGTCGCATAGTGAGATGCA
GCCCACGTGAGTTCAGCAACGGTCTAGCGCTGGGCTTTTAGGCCCGCATGATCGGGCTTTTGTCGGGTGG
TCGACGTGTTCACGATTGGGGAGAGCAACGCAGCAGTTCCTCTTAGTTTAGTCCCACCTCGCCTGTCCAG
CAGAGTTCTGACCGGTTTATAAACTCGCTTGCTGCATCAGACTTGTATGGCACGAACTTGTATGTGTTTT
AGAGCTAGAAATAGCAAGTTAAAATAAGGCTAGTCCGTTATCAACTTGAAAAAGTGGCACCGAGTCGGTG
CTTTTTTTCTAGACCCAGCTTTCTTGTACAAAGTTGGCATTACGCTCAGAGAATTCGCATGCGGAGGACC
AAGCCCGTTATTCTGACAGTTCTGGTGCTCAACACATTTATATTTATCAAGGAGCACATTGTTACTCACT
GCTAGGAGGGAATCGAACTAGGAATATTGATCAGAGGAACTACGAGAGAGCTGAAGATAACTGCCCTCTA
GCTCTCACTGATCTGGGTCGCATAGTGAGATGCAGCCCACGTGAGTTCAGCAACGGTCTAGCGCTGGGCT
TTTAGGCCCGCATGATCGGGCTTTTGTCGGGTGGTCGACGTGTTCACGATTGGGGAGAGCAACGCAGCAG
TTCCTCTTAGTTTAGTCCCACCTCGCCTGTCCAGCAGAGTTCTGACCGGTTTATAAACTCGCTTGCTGCA
TCAGACTTGATATCAAAATCGTACCACAAGTTTTAGAGCTAGAAATAGCAAGTTAAAATAAGGCTAGTCC
GTTATCAACTTGAAAAAGTGGCACCGAGTCGGTGCTTTTTTTCTAGACCCAGCTTTCTTGTACAAAGTTG
GCATTACGCTTGTGGAATTCCTCGAGGGAGGACCAAGCCCGTTATTCTGACAGTTCTGGTGCTCAACACA
TTTATATTTATCAAGGAGCACATTGTTACTCACTGCTAGGAGGGAATCGAACTAGGAATATTGATCAGAG
GAACTACGAGAGAGCTGAAGATAACTGCCCTCTAGCTCTCACTGATCTGGGTCGCATAGTGAGATGCAGC
CCACGTGAGTTCAGCAACGGTCTAGCGCTGGGCTTTTAGGCCCGCATGATCGGGCTTTTGTCGGGTGGTC
GACGTGTTCACGATTGGGGAGAGCAACGCAGCAGTTCCTCTTAGTTTAGTCCCACCTCGCCTGTCCAGCA
GAGTTCTGACCGGTTTATAAACTCGCTTGCTGCATCAGACTTGTAGGGCATGAACTTGTATGTGTTTTAG
AGCTAGAAATAGCAAGTTAAAATAAGGCTAGTCCGTTATCAACTTGAAAAAGTGGCACCGAGTCGGTGCT
TTTTTTCTAGACCCAGCTTTCTTGTACAAAGTTGGCATTACGCTGAGCGAGGATGCACATGTGACCGAGG
GAGGTGTCATCTATGTTACTGCTAGTCGATTTAAATCCTTAATTAACCCTGCAGGCATCTCCAATTCGCC
CTATAGTGAGTCGTATTACACCGGTGAGGATCTAGACCCAGCTTTCTTGTACAAAGTTGGCATTATAAGA
AAGCATTGCTTATCAATTTGTTGCAACGAACAGGTCACTATCAGTCAAAATAAAATCATTATTTGCCATC
CAGCTGCAGCTCTGGCCCGTGTCTCAAAATCTCTGATGTTACATTGCACAAGATAAAAATATATCATCAT
GAACAATAAAACTGTCTGCTTACATAAACAGTAATACAAGGGGTGTTATGAGCCATATTCAACGGGAAAC
GTCGAGGCCGCGATTAAATTCCAACATGGATGCTGATTTATATGGGTATAAATGGGCTCGCGATAATGTC
GGGCAATCAGGTGCGACAATCTATCGCTTGTATGGGAAGCCCGATGCGCCAGAGTTGTTTCTGAAACATG
GCAAAGGTAGCGTTGCCAATGATGTTACAGATGAGATGGTCAGACTAAACTGGCTGACGGAATTTATGCC
TCTTCCGACCATCAAGCATTTTATCCGTACTCCTGGTGATGCATGGTTACTCACCACTGCGATCCCCGGA
AAAACAGCATTCCAGGTATTAGAAGAATATCCTGATTCAGGTGAAAATATTGTTGATGCGCTGGCAGTGT
TCCTGCGCCGGTTGCATTCGATTCCTGTTTGTAATTGTCCTTTTAACAGCGATCGCGTATTTCGTCTCGC
TCAGGCGCAATCACGAATGAATAACGGTTTGGTTGATGCGAGTGATTTTGATGACGAGCGTAATGGCTGG
CCTGTTGAACAAGTCTGGAAAGAAATGCATAAACTTTTGCCATTCTCACCGGATTCAGTCGTCACTCATG
GTGATTTCTCACTTGATAACCTTATTTTTGACGAGGGGAAATTAATAGGTTGTATTGATGTTGGACGAGT
CGGAATCGCAGACCGATACCAGGATCTTGCCATCCTATGGAACTGCCTCGGTGAGTTTTCTCCTTCATTA
CAGAAACGGCTTTTTCAAAAATATGGTATTGATAATCCTGATATGAATAAATTGCAGTTTCATTTGATGC
TCGATGAGTTTTTCTAATCAGAATTGGTTAATTGGTTGTAACATTATTCAGATTGGGCCCCGTTCCACTG
AGCGTCAGACCCCGTAGAAAAGATCAAAGGATCTTCTTGAGATCCTTTTTTTCTGCGCGTAATCTGCTGC
TTGCAAACAAAAAAACCACCGCTACCAGCGGTGGTTTGTTTGCCGGATCAAGAGCTACCAACTCTTTTTC
CGAAGGTAACTGGCTTCAGCAGAGCGCAGATACCAAATACTGTTCTTCTAGTGTAGCCGTAGTTAGGCCA
CCACTTCAAGAACTCTGTAGCACCGCCTACATACCTCGCTCTGCTAATCCTGTTACCAGTGGCTGCTGCC
AGTGGCGATAAGTCGTGTCTTACCGGGTTGGACTCAAGACGATAGTTACCGGATAAGGCGCAGCGGTCGG
GCTGAACGGGGGGTTCGTGCACACAGCCCAGCTTGGAGCGAACGACCTACACCGAACTGAGATACCTACA
GCGTGAGCTATGAGAAAGCGCCACGCTTCCCGAAGGGAGAAAGGCGGACAGGTATCCGGTAAGCGGCAGG
GTCGGAACAGGAGAGCGCACGAGGGAGCTTCCAGGGGGAAACGCCTGGTATCTTTATAGTCCTGTCGGGT
TTCGCCACCTCTGACTTGAGCGTCGATTTTTGTGATGCTCGTCAGGGGGGCGGAGCCTATGGAAAAACGC
CAGCAACGCGGCCTTTTTACGGTTCCTGGCCTTTTGCTGGCCTTTTGCTCACATGTT
Features (pLannotate 1.2.2; 23 found; start..end, strand, type, name):
      1..46      +  rep_origin     RSF ori (fragment): Plasmids containing the RSF 1030 origin of replication can be propagated in E. coli cells that contain additional plasmids with compatible origins.
    103..189     +  terminator     rrnB T1 terminator: Escherichia coli rrnB; transcription terminator T1 from the E. coli rrnB gene
    281..308     +  terminator     rrnB T2 terminator: transcription terminator T2 from the E. coli rrnB gene
    358..457     +  protein_bind   attL1: mutant version of attL; recombination site for the Gateway® LR reaction LR Clonase™
    491..2040    +  promoter       Ubi promoter (fragment): maize polyubiquitin gene promoter
   2258..2280    -  misc_feature   MCS (fragment): pUC18/19 multiple cloning site
   2414..6517    +  CDS            cas9: CAS9_STRP1 - Also known as csn1 From Streptococcus pyogenes serotype M1.
   6704..7138    +  CDS            H2B10_ARATH: Experimental evidence at protein level: Swiss-Prot protein existence level 1. Core component of nucleosome. Nucleosomes wrap and compact DNA into chromatin, limiting DNA accessibility to the cellular machineries which require DNA as a template. Histones thereby play a central role in transcription regulation, DNA repair, DNA replication and chromosomal stability. DNA accessibility is regulated via a complex set of post-translational modifications of histones, also called histone code, and nucleosome remodeling. From Arabidopsis thaliana (Mouse-ear cress).
   7157..7873    +  CDS            oxGFP: oxGFP is a basic (constitutively fluorescent) green fluorescent protein published in 2015, derived from Aequorea victoria.
   7903..8098    +  terminator     NOS terminator (fragment): nopaline synthase terminator and poly(A) signal
   8502..8577    +  misc_RNA       gRNA scaffold: guide RNA scaffold for the Streptococcus pyogenes CRISPR/Cas9 system
   8589..8610    -  protein_bind   attB2 (fragment): mutant version of attB; recombination site for the Gateway® BP reaction BP Clonase™
   9026..9101    +  misc_RNA       gRNA scaffold: guide RNA scaffold for the Streptococcus pyogenes CRISPR/Cas9 system
   9113..9134    -  protein_bind   attB2 (fragment): mutant version of attB; recombination site for the Gateway® BP reaction BP Clonase™
   9550..9625    +  misc_RNA       gRNA scaffold: guide RNA scaffold for the Streptococcus pyogenes CRISPR/Cas9 system
   9637..9658    -  protein_bind   attB2 (fragment): mutant version of attB; recombination site for the Gateway® BP reaction BP Clonase™
  10074..10149   +  misc_RNA       gRNA scaffold: guide RNA scaffold for the Streptococcus pyogenes CRISPR/Cas9 system
  10161..10182   -  protein_bind   attB2 (fragment): mutant version of attB; recombination site for the Gateway® BP reaction BP Clonase™
  10223..10240   +  terminator     NOS terminator (fragment): nopaline synthase terminator and poly(A) signal
  10290..10308   -  promoter       T7 promoter: promoter for bacteriophage T7 RNA polymerase
  10326..10425   -  protein_bind   attL2: mutant version of attL; recombination site for the Gateway® LR reaction LR Clonase™
  10548..11357   +  CDS            KanR: aminoglycoside phosphotransferase; aph(3')-Ia; confers resistance to kanamycin in bacteria or G418 (Geneticin®) in eukaryotes
  11447..12035   +  rep_origin     ori: high-copy-number ColE1/pMB1/pBR322/pUC origin of replication
