[The description below was written by a language model from this plasmid's Addgene catalogue record and pLannotate feature annotations shown in this document.]
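Description:
pENTRY4_ Pi21 is a Gateway entry clone built on the pENTR4 backbone and designed as an intermediate for assembling a plant binary CRISPR construct. It is propagated in E. coli as a high-copy plasmid through a ColE1/pUC-type origin and selected with kanamycin (KanR, aminoglycoside phosphotransferase). The rrnB T1 and T2 terminators lie upstream of the cloning region and insulate it from read-through transcription. The whole payload lies between attL1 and attL2, so an LR recombination reaction can transfer it in one step into an attR-containing destination vector, here intended to be a binary vector for plant transformation.

The payload combines a nuclease cassette with four guide RNA modules. A maize polyubiquitin (Ubi) promoter, a strong constitutive promoter commonly used in cereals, precedes a Streptococcus pyogenes Cas9 coding sequence that the record describes as wheat-optimized. Downstream, before a NOS terminator, the annotation detects an Arabidopsis histone H2B coding sequence followed by a GFP variant (called as oxGFP). This arrangement suggests a nuclear-localized fluorescent marker for tracking expression, consistent with the insert name "Wheat_live_Cas9". The record does not state whether or how this marker is linked to Cas9. After this come four repeated units, each ending in an S. pyogenes gRNA scaffold. According to the depositor, each sgRNA is driven by a wheat U6 promoter, although the automated annotation did not label these promoters. The short attB2 fragments after each scaffold appear to be remnants of module assembly.

The four guides target the wheat homolog of Pi21, a rice (O. sativa) susceptibility gene, with the aim of generating edited wheat lines.
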