Addgene plasmid #126904: pENTRY4_ Pi21
Purpose: Gateway pENTR-plasmid to generate a binary construct for genome editing of the wheat homolog of a susceptibility gene of O. sativa. Encodes wheat optimized Cas9 and gene specific sgRNA modules.
Depositing lab: Sophien Kamoun. Depositing organization: Sainsbury Laboratory, Norwich.
Backbone
  Vector backbone: pENTR4
  Vector type: CRISPR
Growth in bacteria
  Bacterial resistance: Kanamycin, 50 μg/mL
  Growth temperature: 37°C
  Growth strain: DH5alpha
  Copy number: High Copy
Gene/Insert
  Gene/Insert name: Wheat_live_Cas9
  gRNA/shRNA sequence: AGATCGAGATCGTAAAACAA, ATATCAAAATCGTACCACAA, TATGGCACGAACTTGTATGT, TAGGGCATGAACTTGTATGT
  Species: Synthetic
  Insert size (bp): 8726
  Cloning method: Restriction Enzyme; 5′ cloning site Unknown (unknown if destroyed)
Terms and licenses: Academic/Nonprofit Terms; Industry Terms: Not Available to Industry
Depositor comments: Encodes gene specific sgRNAs driven by the wheat U6 promoter.
How to cite: pENTRY4_ Pi21 was a gift from Sophien Kamoun (Addgene plasmid # 126904 ; http://n2t.net/addgene:126904 ; RRID:Addgene_126904)
